Addgene plasmid #177769: pcDNA3.1_Hygro(+)_GRHL1-K116A-L3F6H
Purpose: Overexpression of 3xFLAG-6xHis tagged human GRHL1 (K116A mutation)
Depositing lab: Michael Ristow. Depositing organization: ETH Zurich (Swiss Federal Institute of Technology). Publication: Grainyhead 1 acts as a drug-inducible conserved transcriptional regulator linked to insulin signaling and lifespan. Grigolon G, Araldi E, Erni R, Wu JY, Thomas C, La Fortezza M, Laube B, Pohlmann D, Stoffel M, Zarse K, Carreira EM, Ristow M, Fischer F. Nat Commun. 2022 Jan 10;13(1):107. doi: 10.1038/s41467-021-27732-4. PubMed 35013237.
Backbone
  Vector backbone: pcDNA3.1/Hygro(+) (Thermo Fisher Scientific, #V87020)
  Vector type: Mammalian Expression
Growth in bacteria
  Bacterial resistance: Ampicillin, 100 μg/mL
  Growth temperature: 37°C
  Growth strain: DH5alpha
  Copy number: High Copy
Gene/Insert
  Gene/Insert name: GRHL1
  Species: H. sapiens (human)
  Mutation: K116A
  Entrez Gene: GRHL1 (a.k.a. LBP32, MGR, NH32, TFCP2L2)
  Cloning method: Restriction Enzyme; 5′ cloning site Unknown (unknown if destroyed)
Terms and licenses: Academic/Nonprofit Terms; Industry Terms: Not Available to Industry
How to cite: pcDNA3.1_Hygro(+)_GRHL1-K116A-L3F6H was a gift from Michael Ristow (Addgene plasmid # 177769 ; http://n2t.net/addgene:177769 ; RRID:Addgene_177769)
