[The description below was written by a language model from this plasmid's Addgene catalogue record and pLannotate feature annotations shown in this document.]
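Description:
pcDNA3.1_Hygro(+)_GRHL1-K116A-L3F6H is a 7,552 nt mammalian expression plasmid built on the pcDNA3.1/Hygro(+) backbone for overexpressing a point mutant of the human transcription factor Grainyhead-like 1 (GRHL1). It is propagated in E. coli through a high-copy ColE1/pUC-type origin with ampicillin selection from the β-lactamase gene. An f1 origin is also present, which in principle permits single-stranded DNA production. For selecting stably transfected mammalian cells, the backbone carries a hygromycin resistance gene driven by the SV40 enhancer/early promoter and terminated by the SV40 polyadenylation signal.

The expression cassette places the GRHL1 coding sequence, carrying the K116A substitution, under the human CMV immediate-early enhancer and promoter, with the bovine growth hormone polyadenylation signal downstream. A T7 promoter sits between the CMV promoter and the insert, as is standard for this backbone, and can serve for in vitro transcription or as a sequencing primer site. According to the catalogue entry the protein carries a 3xFLAG-6xHis tag. The annotation detects FLAG and His fragments just downstream of the GRHL1 open reading frame, indicating a C-terminal position, with a short unannotated stretch in between that presumably holds a linker and the remaining FLAG repeats. This tag combination supports immunodetection, immunoprecipitation and metal-affinity purification. Several small annotated fragments (HIV-1 LTR, ble, lacI, an extra SV40 promoter piece, bom) are most likely backbone remnants or software matches rather than functional elements.

The recorded purpose is overexpression of tagged GRHL1 K116A in mammalian cells. The record does not state the functional consequence of the mutation, and the cloning sites are listed as unknown.
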