Features (pLannotate 1.2.2; 22 found; start..end, strand, type, name):
    153..532     +  enhancer       CMV enhancer: human cytomegalovirus immediate early enhancer
    533..736     +  promoter       CMV promoter: human cytomegalovirus (CMV) immediate early promoter
    732..765     +  LTR            5' LTR (truncated) (fragment): truncated 5' long terminal repeat (LTR) from HIV-1
    781..799     +  promoter       T7 promoter: promoter for bacteriophage T7 RNA polymerase
    819..2672    +  CDS            GRHL1: GRHL1_HUMAN - Also known as LBP32, MGR, TFCP2L2 From Homo sapiens (Human).
   2757..2777    +  CDS            FLAG (fragment): FLAG® epitope tag, followed by an enterokinase cleavage site
   2778..2795    +  CDS            9xHis (fragment): 9xHis affinity tag
   2898..3122    +  polyA_signal   bGH poly(A) signal: bovine growth hormone polyadenylation signal
   3126..3147    +  promoter       SV40 promoter (fragment): SV40 enhancer and early promoter
   3168..3596    +  rep_origin     f1 ori (sequence partly withheld): f1 bacteriophage origin of replication; arrow indicates direction of (+) strand synthesis
   3610..3939    +  promoter       SV40 promoter: SV40 enhancer and early promoter
   3988..5013    +  CDS            HygR: aminoglycoside phosphotransferase from E. coli; aph(4)-Ia; confers resistance to hygromycin
   5023..5148    +  CDS            ble (fragment): BLE_KLEPN - Experimental evidence at protein level: Swiss-Prot protein existence level 1. Binding protein with a strong affinity to the bleomycin family of antibiotics. Binds to CL990; an antimitotic-antibiotic compound. From Klebsiella pneumoniae.
   5143..5264    +  polyA_signal   SV40 poly(A) signal: SV40 polyadenylation signal
   5337..5353    -  protein_bind   lac operator: The lac repressor binds to the lac operator to inhibit transcription in E. coli. This inhibition can be relieved by adding lactose or isopropyl-β-D-thiogalactopyranoside (IPTG). lac repressor encoded by lacI
   5361..5391    -  promoter       lac promoter: promoter for the E. coli lac operon
   5406..5427    -  protein_bind   CAP binding site: CAP binding activates transcription in the presence of cAMP. E. coli catabolite activator protein
   5440..5532    -  CDS            lacI (fragment): lac repressor; lacI; The lac repressor binds to the lac operator to inhibit transcription in E. coli. This inhibition can be relieved by adding lactose or isopropyl-β-D-thiogalactopyranoside (IPTG).
   5715..6303    -  rep_origin     ori: high-copy-number ColE1/pMB1/pBR322/pUC origin of replication
   6474..7334    -  CDS            AmpR: β-lactamase; bla; confers resistance to ampicillin, carbenicillin, and related antibiotics
   7335..7439    -  promoter       AmpR promoter: bla
   7498..7550    -  misc_feature   bom (fragment): basis of mobility region from pBR322
>Addgene plasmid #177769 | pcDNA3.1_Hygro(+)_GRHL1-K116A-L3F6H | addgene full sequence | sequence record 354396 | Addgene NGS Result
GCTCCCTGCTTGTGTGTTGGAGGTCGCTGAGTAGTGCGCGAGCAAAATTTAAGCTACAACAAGGCAAGGC
TTGACCGACAATTGCATGAAGAATCTGCTTAGGGTTAGGCGTTTTGCGCTGCTTCGCGATGTACGGGCCA
GATATACGCGTTGACATTGATTATTGACTAGTTATTAATAGTAATCAATTACGGGGTCATTAGTTCATAG
CCCATATATGGAGTTCCGCGTTACATAACTTACGGTAAATGGCCCGCCTGGCTGACCGCCCAACGACCCC
CGCCCATTGACGTCAATAATGACGTATGTTCCCATAGTAACGCCAATAGGGACTTTCCATTGACGTCAAT
GGGTGGAGTATTTACGGTAAACTGCCCACTTGGCAGTACATCAAGTGTATCATATGCCAAGTACGCCCCC
TATTGACGTCAATGACGGTAAATGGCCCGCCTGGCATTATGCCCAGTACATGACCTTATGGGACTTTCCT
ACTTGGCAGTACATCTACGTATTAGTCATCGCTATTACCATGGTGATGCGGTTTTGGCAGTACATCAATG
GGCGTGGATAGCGGTTTGACTCACGGGGATTTCCAAGTCTCCACCCCATTGACGTCAATGGGAGTTTGTT
TTGGCACCAAAATCAACGGGACTTTCCAAAATGTCGTAACAACTCCGCCCCATTGACGCAAATGGGCGGT
AGGCGTGTACGGTGGGAGGTCTATATAAGCAGAGCTCTCTGGCTAACTAGAGAACCCACTGCTTACTGGC
TTATCGAAATTAATACGACTCACTATAGGGAGACCCAAGCTGGCTAGCATGACACAGGAGTACGACAACA
AACGGCCAGTGTTGGTTCTTCAGAATGAAGCACTTTATCCACAGCGGCGGTCCTACACTAGTGAGGATGA
GGCCTGGAAATCCTTCCTGGAAAACCCTCTCACTGCAGCGACCAAAGCGATGATGAGCATCAATGGAGAT
GAAGACAGCGCCGCTGCGCTGGGCCTGCTCTATGACTACTACAAGGTTCCAAGAGAGAGAAGGTCATCAA
CAGCAAAGCCAGAGGTGGAGCACCCTGAGCCAGATCACAGCAAAAGAAACAGCATACCAATTGTGACAGA
GCAGCCCCTCATCTCTGCTGGAGAAAACAGAGTGCAAGTACTGGCCAATGTGCCATTTAACATTGTCCTT
CCCCATGGCAACCAGCTGGGCATTGATAAGAGAGGCCATCTGACAGCTCCAGATACGACAGTCACTGTCT
CCATAGCAACGATGCCTACCCACTCCATCAAGACAGAAACCCAGCCACATGGCTTCGCTGTGGGAATCCC
CCCAGCAGTGTATCATCCTGAGCCCACTGAGCGGGTGGTGGTTTTCGATCGGAATCTCAATACTGACCAG
TTCAGCTCTGGTGCTCAAGCCCCAAATGCTCAAAGGCGAACTCCAGACTCGACCTTCTCAGAGACCTTCA
AGGAAGGCGTTCAGGAGGTTTTCTTCCCCTCGGATCTCAGTCTGCGGATGCCTGGCATGAATTCAGAGGA
CTATGTTTTTGACAGTGTTTCTGGGAACAACTTTGAATATACCCTAGAAGCTTCAAAATCACTTCGACAG
AAGCCAGGAGACAGTACCATGACGTACCTGAACAAAGGCCAGTTCTATCCCATCACCTTGAAGGAGGTGA
GCAGCAGTGAAGGAATCCATCATCCCATCAGCAAAGTTCGAAGTGTGATCATGGTGGTTTTTGCTGAAGA
CAAAAGCAGAGAAGATCAGTTAAGGCATTGGAAGTACTGGCACTCCCGGCAGCACACCGCTAAACAAAGA
TGCATTGACATAGCTGACTATAAAGAAAGCTTCAACACTATCAGTAACGTCGAGGAGATTGCGTATAACG
CCATTTCCTTCACATGGGACATCAACGATGAAGCAAAGGTTTTCATCTCTGTGAACTGCTTAAGCACAGA
TTTCTCTTCCCAGAAGGGAGTGAAGGGGTTGCCTCTTAACATTCAAATTGATACCTATAGTTACAACAAC
CGCAGCAACAAGCCTGTGCACCGGGCCTACTGCCAGATCAAGGTCTTCTGTGACAAGGGAGCTGAGCGGA
AAATCAGGGATGAAGAACGAAAGCAAAGCAAAAGAAAAGTTTCTGATGTTAAAGTGCCACTGCTTCCCTC
TCACAAGCGAATGGATATCACAGTTTTCAAACCCTTCATTGATCTCGATACTCAGCCTGTCCTCTTCATT
CCTGACGTGCACTTTGCCAACTTGCAGCGGGGCACTCATGTCCTTCCCATTGCCTCTGAAGAATTGGAGG
GTGAAGGCTCTGTCTTGAAAAGGGGGCCGTACGGCACAGAAGATGACTTTGCTGTCCCTCCTTCTACCAA
GCTGGCCCGGATAGAAGAACCAAAGAGAGTGCTGCTCTACGTTCGAAAGGAGTCAGAAGAAGTCTTTGAT
GCCCTGATGCTCAAAACCCCATCTTTGAAGGGCTTGATGGAAGCTATCTCAGACAAATACGATGTTCCCC
ATGACAAGATTGGGAAAATATTCAAGAAGTGTAAAAAGGGGATCCTGGTGAACATGGACGACAACATTGT
GAAGCATTACTCCAATGAGGACACCTTCCAGCTGCAGATTGAAGAAGCCGGGGGGTCTTACAAGCTCACC
CTGACGGAGATCGGTACCGGCGGCGGCGGCGGCAGCGGCGGCGGCGGCAGCGACTACAAGGACCACGACG
GCGACTACAAGGACCACGACATCGACTACAAGGACGACGACGACAAGCACCACCACCACCACCACTAAGG
ATCCACTAGTCCAGTGTGGTGGAATTCTGCAGATATCCAGCACAGTGGCGGCCGCTCGAGTCTAGAGGGC
CCGTTTAAACCCGCTGATCAGCCTCGACTGTGCCTTCTAGTTGCCAGCCATCTGTTGTTTGCCCCTCCCC
CGTGCCTTCCTTGACCCTGGAAGGTGCCACTCCCACTGTCCTTTCCTAATAAAATGAGGAAATTGCATCG
CATTGTCTGAGTAGGTGTCATTCTATTCTGGGGGGTGGGGTGGGGCAGGACAGCAAGGGGGAGGATTGGG
AAGACAATAGCAGGCATGCTGGGGATGCGGTGGGCTCTATGGCTTCTGAGGCGGAAAGAACCAGCTGGGG
CTCTAGGGGGTATCCCC
[124 nt withheld, positions 3168-3291]
C
[91 nt withheld, positions 3293-3383]
A
[49 nt withheld, positions 3385-3433]
CCTTTGACGTTGGAGTCCACGTTCTTT
[37 nt withheld, positions 3461-3497]
ACCCTATCTCGGTCTATTCTTTTGATTTATAAGGGATTTTGCCGATTTCGGCCTATTGGTTAAAAAATGA
GCTGATTTAACAAAAATTTAACGCGAATTAATTCTGTGGAATGTGTGTCAGTTAGGGTGTGGAAAGTCCC
CAGGCTCCCCAGCAGGCAGAAGTATGCAAAGCATGCATCTCAATTAGTCAGCAACCAGGTGTGGAAAGTC
CCCAGGCTCCCCAGCAGGCAGAAGTATGCAAAGCATGCATCTCAATTAGTCAGCAACCATAGTCCCGCCC
CTAACTCCGCCCATCCCGCCCCTAACTCCGCCCAGTTCCGCCCATTCTCCGCCCCATGGCTGACTAATTT
TTTTTATTTATGCAGAGGCCGAGGCCGCCTCTGCCTCTGAGCTATTCCAGAAGTAGTGAGGAGGCTTTTT
TGGAGGCCTAGGCTTTTGCAAAAAGCTCCCGGGAGCTTGTATATCCATTTTCGGATCTGATCAGCACGTG
ATGAAAAAGCCTGAACTCACCGCGACGTCTGTCGAGAAGTTTCTGATCGAAAAGTTCGACAGCGTCTCCG
ACCTGATGCAGCTCTCGGAGGGCGAAGAATCTCGTGCTTTCAGCTTCGATGTAGGAGGGCGTGGATATGT
CCTGCGGGTAAATAGCTGCGCCGATGGTTTCTACAAAGATCGTTATGTTTATCGGCACTTTGCATCGGCC
GCGCTCCCGATTCCGGAAGTGCTTGACATTGGGGAATTCAGCGAGAGCCTGACCTATTGCATCTCCCGCC
GTGCACAGGGTGTCACGTTGCAAGACCTGCCTGAAACCGAACTGCCCGCTGTTCTGCAGCCGGTCGCGGA
GGCCATGGATGCGATCGCTGCGGCCGATCTTAGCCAGACGAGCGGGTTCGGCCCATTCGGACCGCAAGGA
ATCGGTCAATACACTACATGGCGTGATTTCATATGCGCGATTGCTGATCCCCATGTGTATCACTGGCAAA
CTGTGATGGACGACACCGTCAGTGCGTCCGTCGCGCAGGCTCTCGATGAGCTGATGCTTTGGGCCGAGGA
CTGCCCCGAAGTCCGGCACCTCGTGCACGCGGATTTCGGCTCCAACAATGTCCTGACGGACAATGGCCGC
ATAACAGCGGTCATTGACTGGAGCGAGGCGATGTTCGGGGATTCCCAATACGAGGTCGCCAACATCTTCT
TCTGGAGGCCGTGGTTGGCTTGTATGGAGCAGCAGACGCGCTACTTCGAGCGGAGGCATCCGGAGCTTGC
AGGATCGCCGCGGCTCCGGGCGTATATGCTCCGCATTGGTCTTGACCAACTCTATCAGAGCTTGGTTGAC
GGCAATTTCGATGATGCAGCTTGGGCGCAGGGTCGATGCGACGCAATCGTCCGATCCGGAGCCGGGACTG
TCGGGCGTACACAAATCGCCCGCAGAAGCGCGGCCGTCTGGACCGATGGCTGTGTAGAAGTACTCGCCGA
TAGTGGAAACCGACGCCCCAGCACTCGTCCGAGGGCAAAGGAATAGCACGTGCTACGAGATTTCGATTCC
ACCGCCGCCTTCTATGAAAGGTTGGGCTTCGGAATCGTTTTCCGGGACGCCGGCTGGATGATCCTCCAGC
GCGGGGATCTCATGCTGGAGTTCTTCGCCCACCCCAACTTGTTTATTGCAGCTTATAATGGTTACAAATA
AAGCAATAGCATCACAAATTTCACAAATAAAGCATTTTTTTCACTGCATTCTAGTTGTGGTTTGTCCAAA
CTCATCAATGTATCTTATCATGTCTGTATACCGTCGACCTCTAGCTAGAGCTTGGCGTAATCATGGTCAT
AGCTGTTTCCTGTGTGAAATTGTTATCCGCTCACAATTCCACACAACATACGAGCCGGAAGCATAAAGTG
TAAAGCCTGGGGTGCCTAATGAGTGAGCTAACTCACATTAATTGCGTTGCGCTCACTGCCCGCTTTCCAG
TCGGGAAACCTGTCGTGCCAGCTGCATTAATGAATCGGCCAACGCGCGGGGAGAGGCGGTTTGCGTATTG
GGCGCTCTTCCGCTTCCTCGCTCACTGACTCGCTGCGCTCGGTCGTTCGGCTGCGGCGAGCGGTATCAGC
TCACTCAAAGGCGGTAATACGGTTATCCACAGAATCAGGGGATAACGCAGGAAAGAACATGTGAGCAAAA
GGCCAGCAAAAGGCCAGGAACCGTAAAAAGGCCGCGTTGCTGGCGTTTTTCCATAGGCTCCGCCCCCCTG
ACGAGCATCACAAAAATCGACGCTCAAGTCAGAGGTGGCGAAACCCGACAGGACTATAAAGATACCAGGC
GTTTCCCCCTGGAAGCTCCCTCGTGCGCTCTCCTGTTCCGACCCTGCCGCTTACCGGATACCTGTCCGCC
TTTCTCCCTTCGGGAAGCGTGGCGCTTTCTCATAGCTCACGCTGTAGGTATCTCAGTTCGGTGTAGGTCG
TTCGCTCCAAGCTGGGCTGTGTGCACGAACCCCCCGTTCAGCCCGACCGCTGCGCCTTATCCGGTAACTA
TCGTCTTGAGTCCAACCCGGTAAGACACGACTTATCGCCACTGGCAGCAGCCACTGGTAACAGGATTAGC
AGAGCGAGGTATGTAGGCGGTGCTACAGAGTTCTTGAAGTGGTGGCCTAACTACGGCTACACTAGAAGAA
CAGTATTTGGTATCTGCGCTCTGCTGAAGCCAGTTACCTTCGGAAAAAGAGTTGGTAGCTCTTGATCCGG
CAAACAAACCACCGCTGGTAGCGGTGGTTTTTTTGTTTGCAAGCAGCAGATTACGCGCAGAAAAAAAGGA
TCTCAAGAAGATCCTTTGATCTTTTCTACGGGGTCTGACGCTCAGTGGAACGAAAACTCACGTTAAGGGA
TTTTGGTCATGAGATTATCAAAAAGGATCTTCACCTAGATCCTTTTAAATTAAAAATGAAGTTTTAAATC
AATCTAAAGTATATATGAGTAAACTTGGTCTGACAGTTACCAATGCTTAATCAGTGAGGCACCTATCTCA
GCGATCTGTCTATTTCGTTCATCCATAGTTGCCTGACTCCCCGTCGTGTAGATAACTACGATACGGGAGG
GCTTACCATCTGGCCCCAGTGCTGCAATGATACCGCGAGACCCACGCTCACCGGCTCCAGATTTATCAGC
AATAAACCAGCCAGCCGGAAGGGCCGAGCGCAGAAGTGGTCCTGCAACTTTATCCGCCTCCATCCAGTCT
ATTAATTGTTGCCGGGAAGCTAGAGTAAGTAGTTCGCCAGTTAATAGTTTGCGCAACGTTGTTGCCATTG
CTACAGGCATCGTGGTGTCACGCTCGTCGTTTGGTATGGCTTCATTCAGCTCCGGTTCCCAACGATCAAG
GCGAGTTACATGATCCCCCATGTTGTGCAAAAAAGCGGTTAGCTCCTTCGGTCCTCCGATCGTTGTCAGA
AGTAAGTTGGCCGCAGTGTTATCACTCATGGTTATGGCAGCACTGCATAATTCTCTTACTGTCATGCCAT
CCGTAAGATGCTTTTCTGTGACTGGTGAGTACTCAACCAAGTCATTCTGAGAATAGTGTATGCGGCGACC
GAGTTGCTCTTGCCCGGCGTCAATACGGGATAATACCGCGCCACATAGCAGAACTTTAAAAGTGCTCATC
ATTGGAAAACGTTCTTCGGGGCGAAAACTCTCAAGGATCTTACCGCTGTTGAGATCCAGTTCGATGTAAC
CCACTCGTGCACCCAACTGATCTTCAGCATCTTTTACTTTCACCAGCGTTTCTGGGTGAGCAAAAACAGG
AAGGCAAAATGCCGCAAAAAAGGGAATAAGGGCGACACGGAAATGTTGAATACTCATACTCTTCCTTTTT
CAATATTATTGAAGCATTTATCAGGGTTATTGTCTCATGAGCGGATACATATTTGAATGTATTTAGAAAA
ATAAACAAATAGGGGTTCCGCGCACATTTCCCCGAAAAGTGCCACCTGACGTCGACGGATCGGGAGATCT
CCCGATCCCCTATGGTGCACTCTCAGTACAATCTGCTCTGATGCCGCATAGTTAAGCCAGTATCT
