>Addgene plasmid #177769 | pcDNA3.1_Hygro(+)_GRHL1-K116A-L3F6H | depositor partial sequence | sequence record 344948 | Vector sequence identical to pcDNA3.1_Hygro(+)_GRHL1-L3F6H except for codon encoding K116 (AAA) mutated to GCC
GCAAGTACTGGCCAATGTGCCATTTAAC
